Addgene plasmid #90777: NAE1 G8.3 gRNA
Purpose: 3rd generation lentiviral gRNA plasmid targeting human NAE1
Depositing lab: Iain Cheeseman. Depositing organization: Whitehead Institute for Biomedical Research. Publication: Large-Scale Analysis of CRISPR/Cas9 Cell-Cycle Knockouts Reveals the Diversity of p53-Dependent Responses to Cell-Cycle Defects. McKinley KL, Cheeseman IM. Dev Cell. 2017 Feb 27;40(4):405-420.e2. doi: 10.1016/j.devcel.2017.01.012. Epub 2017 Feb 16. PubMed 28216383.
Backbone
  Vector backbone: pLenti-sgRNA
  Backbone manufacturer: Eric Lander & David Sabatini labs (Addgene plasmid #71409)
  Backbone size w/o insert (bp): 9151
  Vector type: Lentiviral, CRISPR
  Selectable markers: Puromycin
Growth in bacteria
  Bacterial resistance: Ampicillin, 100 μg/mL
  Growth temperature: 37°C
  Growth strain: NEB Stable
  Copy number: Unknown
Gene/Insert
  Gene/Insert name: NAE1 (Guide Designation G8.3) (alt name: pKMKO series)
  gRNA/shRNA sequence: CACCGGTTCGTTTACAATTATTGA
  Species: H. sapiens (human)
  Promoter: U6
  Cloning method: Restriction Enzyme; 5′ cloning site BsmBI (destroyed during cloning); 3′ cloning site BsmBI (destroyed during cloning)
  Sequencing primers: 5′ hU6-F (5'-GAGGGCCTATTTCCCATGATT-3'); 3′ EF1a-R (5'-CACGGCGACTACTGCACTTA-3')
Terms and licenses: Academic/Nonprofit Terms; Industry Terms: Not Available to Industry
Depositor comments: Please note that gRNA target sequence listed is not strictly the 20nt spacer sequence, but also contains the 5' BsmBI overhang. For more information about knockout human cell lines generated using this plasmid, please see http://cellcycleknockouts.wi.mit.edu/ .
How to cite: NAE1 G8.3 gRNA was a gift from Iain Cheeseman (Addgene plasmid # 90777 ; http://n2t.net/addgene:90777 ; RRID:Addgene_90777)
