[The description below was written by a language model from this plasmid's Addgene catalogue record and pLannotate feature annotations shown in this document.]
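Description:
NAE1 G8.3 gRNA is a third-generation lentiviral CRISPR guide plasmid built on the pLenti-sgRNA backbone and designed to express a single guide RNA against human NAE1. It is propagated in E. coli through a high-copy ColE1/pUC-type origin with ampicillin selection (AmpR under its own bla promoter). It also carries an f1 origin and remnants of lac, T3 and T7 cloning-vector sequence that play no part in the payload. The catalogue lists the empty backbone as 9,151 bp, whereas the sequenced plasmid is 7,301 nt. This is consistent with loss of a stuffer when the guide oligos were ligated between two BsmBI sites, both destroyed in cloning, although the record does not state this explicitly.

The transfer cassette is bounded by an RSV promoter-driven truncated HIV-1 5' LTR and a self-inactivating ΔU3 3' LTR followed by an SV40 poly(A) signal. The chimeric RSV/LTR makes genomic RNA production Tat-independent, and the U3 deletion inactivates LTR promoter activity after integration. Between the LTRs lie the Ψ packaging signal with a gag fragment, the RRE for Rev-dependent nuclear export, and a cPPT/CTS. A human U6 Pol III promoter drives the NAE1 spacer fused to the S. pyogenes sgRNA scaffold, annotated as a tracrRNA fragment. Downstream, an EF-1α core promoter expresses puromycin N-acetyltransferase, with a WPRE to enhance expression, so transduced cells can be selected with puromycin.

No Cas9 is encoded, so the nuclease must be supplied separately. The plasmid belongs to a guide series used in a large-scale Cas9 knockout analysis of cell-cycle genes in human cells.
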