Features (pLannotate 1.2.2; 28 found; start..end, strand, type, name):
      1..26      +  rep_origin     RSF ori (fragment): Plasmids containing the RSF 1030 origin of replication can be propagated in E. coli cells that contain additional plasmids with compatible origins.
     28..120     +  CDS            lacI (fragment): lac repressor; lacI; The lac repressor binds to the lac operator to inhibit transcription in E. coli. This inhibition can be relieved by adding lactose or isopropyl-β-D-thiogalactopyranoside (IPTG).
    133..154     +  protein_bind   CAP binding site: CAP binding activates transcription in the presence of cAMP. E. coli catabolite activator protein
    169..199     +  promoter       lac promoter: promoter for the E. coli lac operon
    207..223     +  protein_bind   lac operator: The lac repressor binds to the lac operator to inhibit transcription in E. coli. This inhibition can be relieved by adding lactose or isopropyl-β-D-thiogalactopyranoside (IPTG). lac repressor encoded by lacI
    268..286     +  promoter       T3 promoter: promoter for bacteriophage T3 RNA polymerase
    314..540     +  promoter       RSV promoter: Rous sarcoma virus enhancer/promoter
    541..721     +  LTR            5' LTR (truncated): truncated 5' long terminal repeat (LTR) from HIV-1
    768..893     +  misc_feature   HIV-1 Ψ: packaging signal of human immunodeficiency virus type 1
    877..1240    +  CDS            HIV-1 gag (fragment): gag protein from human immunodeficiency virus 1; gag
   1386..1619    +  misc_feature   RRE: The Rev response element (RRE) of HIV-1 allows for Rev-dependent mRNA export from the nucleus to the cytoplasm.
   1996..2022    +  CDS            Rev (fragment): human immunodeficiency virus 1 (HIV-1) Rev protein; rev; enhances nuclear export of unspliced and incompletely spliced viral mRNAs
   2026..2266    +  promoter       U6 promoter: RNA polymerase III promoter for human U6 snRNA
   2313..2380    +  misc_RNA       tracrRNA (fragment): trans-activating CRISPR RNA for the Streptococcus pyogenes CRISPR/Cas9 system
   2429..2546    +  misc_feature   cPPT/CTS: central polypurine tract and central termination sequence of HIV-1
   2615..2826    +  promoter       EF-1α core promoter: core promoter for human elongation factor EF-1α
   2852..3451    +  CDS            PuroR (fragment): puromycin N-acetyltransferase; pac from Streptomyces; confers resistance to puromycin
   3467..4055    +  misc_feature   WPRE: woodchuck hepatitis virus posttranscriptional regulatory element
   4106..4125    +  misc_feature   cPPT/CTS (fragment): central polypurine tract and central termination sequence of HIV-1
   4127..4360    +  LTR            3' LTR (ΔU3): self-inactivating 3' long terminal repeat (LTR) from HIV-1
   4438..4559    +  polyA_signal   SV40 poly(A) signal: SV40 polyadenylation signal
   4599..4734    +  rep_origin     SV40 ori: SV40 origin of replication
   4755..4773    -  promoter       T7 promoter: promoter for bacteriophage T7 RNA polymerase
   4781..4936    +  CDS            lacZα (fragment): LacZα fragment of β-galactosidase; lacZ fragment
   4941..5369    +  rep_origin     f1 ori (sequence partly withheld): f1 bacteriophage origin of replication; arrow indicates direction of (+) strand synthesis
   5422..5526    +  promoter       AmpR promoter: bla
   5527..6387    +  CDS            AmpR: β-lactamase; bla; confers resistance to ampicillin, carbenicillin, and related antibiotics
   6558..7146    +  rep_origin     ori: high-copy-number ColE1/pMB1/pBR322/pUC origin of replication
>Addgene plasmid #90777 | NAE1 G8.3 gRNA | addgene full sequence | sequence record 183631 | Addgene NGS Result
CGAGTCAGTGAGCGAGGAAGCGGAAGAGCGCCCAATACGCAAACCGCCTCTCCCCGCGCGTTGGCCGATT
CATTAATGCAGCTGGCACGACAGGTTTCCCGACTGGAAAGCGGGCAGTGAGCGCAACGCAATTAATGTGA
GTTAGCTCACTCATTAGGCACCCCAGGCTTTACACTTTATGCTTCCGGCTCGTATGTTGTGTGGAATTGT
GAGCGGATAACAATTTCACACAGGAAACAGCTATGACCATGATTACGCCAAGCGCGCAATTAACCCTCAC
TAAAGGGAACAAAAGCTGGAGCTGCAAGCTTAATGTAGTCTTATGCAATACTCTTGTAGTCTTGCAACAT
GGTAACGATGAGTTAGCAACATGCCTTACAAGGAGAGAAAAAGCACCGTGCATGCCGATTGGTGGAAGTA
AGGTGGTACGATCGTGCCTTATTAGGAAGGCAACAGACGGGTCTGACATGGATTGGACGAACCACTGAAT
TGCCGCATTGCAGAGATATTGTATTTAAGTGCCTAGCTCGATACATAAACGGGTCTCTCTGGTTAGACCA
GATCTGAGCCTGGGAGCTCTCTGGCTAACTAGGGAACCCACTGCTTAAGCCTCAATAAAGCTTGCCTTGA
GTGCTTCAAGTAGTGTGTGCCCGTCTGTTGTGTGACTCTGGTAACTAGAGATCCCTCAGACCCTTTTAGT
CAGTGTGGAAAATCTCTAGCAGTGGCGCCCGAACAGGGACTTGAAAGCGAAAGGGAAACCAGAGGAGCTC
TCTCGACGCAGGACTCGGCTTGCTGAAGCGCGCACGGCAAGAGGCGAGGGGCGGCGACTGGTGAGTACGC
CAAAAATTTTGACTAGCGGAGGCTAGAAGGAGAGAGATGGGTGCGAGAGCGTCAGTATTAAGCGGGGGAG
AATTAGATCGCGATGGGAAAAAATTCGGTTAAGGCCAGGGGGAAAGAAAAAATATAAATTAAAACATATA
GTATGGGCAAGCAGGGAGCTAGAACGATTCGCAGTTAATCCTGGCCTGTTAGAAACATCAGAAGGCTGTA
GACAAATACTGGGACAGCTACAACCATCCCTTCAGACAGGATCAGAAGAACTTAGATCATTATATAATAC
AGTAGCAACCCTCTATTGTGTGCATCAAAGGATAGAGATAAAAGACACCAAGGAAGCTTTAGACAAGATA
GAGGAAGAGCAAAACAAAAGTAAGACCACCGCACAGCAAGCGGCCGCTGATCTTCAGACCTGGAGGAGGA
GATATGAGGGACAATTGGAGAAGTGAATTATATAAATATAAAGTAGTAAAAATTGAACCATTAGGAGTAG
CACCCACCAAGGCAAAGAGAAGAGTGGTGCAGAGAGAAAAAAGAGCAGTGGGAATAGGAGCTTTGTTCCT
TGGGTTCTTGGGAGCAGCAGGAAGCACTATGGGCGCAGCGTCAATGACGCTGACGGTACAGGCCAGACAA
TTATTGTCTGGTATAGTGCAGCAGCAGAACAATTTGCTGAGGGCTATTGAGGCGCAACAGCATCTGTTGC
AACTCACAGTCTGGGGCATCAAGCAGCTCCAGGCAAGAATCCTGGCTGTGGAAAGATACCTAAAGGATCA
ACAGCTCCTGGGGATTTGGGGTTGCTCTGGAAAACTCATTTGCACCACTGCTGTGCCTTGGAATGCTAGT
TGGAGTAATAAATCTCTGGAACAGATTTGGAATCACACGACCTGGATGGAGTGGGACAGAGAAATTAACA
ATTACACAAGCTTAATACACTCCTTAATTGAAGAATCGCAAAACCAGCAAGAAAAGAATGAACAAGAATT
ATTGGAATTAGATAAATGGGCAAGTTTGTGGAATTGGTTTAACATAACAAATTGGCTGTGGTATATAAAA
TTATTCATAATGATAGTAGGAGGCTTGGTAGGTTTAAGAATAGTTTTTGCTGTACTTTCTATAGTGAATA
GAGTTAGGCAGGGATATTCACCATTATCGTTTCAGACCCACCTCCCAACCCCGAGGGGACCCAGAGAGGG
CCTATTTCCCATGATTCCTTCATATTTGCATATACGATACAAGGCTGTTAGAGAGATAATTAGAATTAAT
TTGACTGTAAACACAAAGATATTAGTACAAAATACGTGACGTAGAAAGTAATAATTTCTTGGGTAGTTTG
CAGTTTTAAAATTATGTTTTAAAATGGACTATCATATGCTTACCGTAACTTGAAAGTATTTCGATTTCTT
GGCTTTATATATCTTGTGGAAAGGACGAAACACCGGTTCGTTTACAATTATTGAGTTTAAGAGCTATGCT
GGAAACAGCATAGCAAGTTTAAATAAGGCTAGTCCGTTATCAACTTGAAAAAGTGGCACCGAGTCGGTGC
TTTTTTTGAATTCTAGATCTTGAGACAAATGGCAGTATTCATCCACAATTTTAAAAGAAAAGGGGGGATT
GGGGGGTACAGTGCAGGGGAAAGAATAGTAGACATAATAGCAACAGACATACAAACTAAAGAATTACAAA
AACAAATTACAAAAATTCAAAATTTTCGGGTTTATTACAGGGACAGCAGAGATCCACTTTGGCGCCGGCT
CGAGTGGCTCCGGTGCCCGTCAGTGGGCAGAGCGCACATCGCCCACAGTCCCCGAGAAGTTGGGGGGAGG
GGTCGGCAATTGAACCGGTGCCTAGAGAAGGTGGCGCGGGGTAAACTGGGAAAGTGATGTCGTGTACTGG
CTCCGCCTTTTTCCCGAGGGTGGGGGAGAACCGTATATAAGTGCAGTAGTCGCCGTGAACGTTCTTTTTC
GCAACGGGTTTGCCGCCAGAACACAGGTGTCGTGACGCGGGATCCGCCACCATGACCGAGTACAAGCCCA
CGGTGCGCCTCGCCACCCGCGACGACGTCCCCAGGGCCGTACGCACCCTCGCCGCCGCGTTCGCCGACTA
CCCCGCCACGCGCCACACCGTCGATCCGGACCGCCACATCGAGCGGGTCACCGAGCTGCAAGAACTCTTC
CTCACGCGCGTCGGGCTCGACATCGGCAAGGTGTGGGTCGCGGACGACGGCGCCGCGGTGGCGGTCTGGA
CCACGCCGGAGAGCGTCGAAGCGGGGGCGGTGTTCGCCGAGATCGGCCCGCGCATGGCCGAGTTGAGCGG
TTCCCGGCTGGCCGCGCAGCAACAGATGGAAGGCCTCCTGGCGCCGCACCGGCCCAAGGAGCCCGCGTGG
TTCCTGGCCACCGTCGGAGTCTCGCCCGACCACCAGGGCAAGGGTCTGGGCAGCGCCGTCGTGCTCCCCG
GAGTGGAGGCGGCCGAGCGCGCCGGGGTGCCCGCCTTCCTGGAGACCTCCGCGCCCCGCAACCTCCCCTT
CTACGAGCGGCTCGGCTTCACCGTCACCGCCGACGTCGAGGTGCCCGAAGGACCGCGCACCTGGTGCATG
ACCCGCAAGCCCGGTGCCTGAACGCGTTAAGTCGACAATCAACCTCTGGATTACAAAATTTGTGAAAGAT
TGACTGGTATTCTTAACTATGTTGCTCCTTTTACGCTATGTGGATACGCTGCTTTAATGCCTTTGTATCA
TGCTATTGCTTCCCGTATGGCTTTCATTTTCTCCTCCTTGTATAAATCCTGGTTGCTGTCTCTTTATGAG
GAGTTGTGGCCCGTTGTCAGGCAACGTGGCGTGGTGTGCACTGTGTTTGCTGACGCAACCCCCACTGGTT
GGGGCATTGCCACCACCTGTCAGCTCCTTTCCGGGACTTTCGCTTTCCCCCTCCCTATTGCCACGGCGGA
ACTCATCGCCGCCTGCCTTGCCCGCTGCTGGACAGGGGCTCGGCTGTTGGGCACTGACAATTCCGTGGTG
TTGTCGGGGAAATCATCGTCCTTTCCTTGGCTGCTCGCCTGTGTTGCCACCTGGATTCTGCGCGGGACGT
CCTTCTGCTACGTCCCTTCGGCCCTCAATCCAGCGGACCTTCCTTCCCGCGGCCTGCTGCCGGCTCTGCG
GCCTCTTCCGCGTCTTCGCCTTCGCCCTCAGACGAGTCGGATCTCCCTTTGGGCCGCCTCCCCGCGTCGA
CTTTAAGACCAATGACTTACAAGGCAGCTGTAGATCTTAGCCACTTTTTAAAAGAAAAGGGGGGACTGGA
AGGGCTAATTCACTCCCAACGAAGACAAGATCTGCTTTTTGCTTGTACTGGGTCTCTCTGGTTAGACCAG
ATCTGAGCCTGGGAGCTCTCTGGCTAACTAGGGAACCCACTGCTTAAGCCTCAATAAAGCTTGCCTTGAG
TGCTTCAAGTAGTGTGTGCCCGTCTGTTGTGTGACTCTGGTAACTAGAGATCCCTCAGACCCTTTTAGTC
AGTGTGGAAAATCTCTAGCAGTACGTATAGTAGTTCATGTCATCTTATTATTCAGTATTTATAACTTGCA
AAGAAATGAATATCAGAGAGTGAGAGGAACTTGTTTATTGCAGCTTATAATGGTTACAAATAAAGCAATA
GCATCACAAATTTCACAAATAAAGCATTTTTTTCACTGCATTCTAGTTGTGGTTTGTCCAAACTCATCAA
TGTATCTTATCATGTCTGGCTCTAGCTATCCCGCCCCTAACTCCGCCCATCCCGCCCCTAACTCCGCCCA
GTTCCGCCCATTCTCCGCCCCATGGCTGACTAATTTTTTTTATTTATGCAGAGGCCGAGGCCGCCTCGGC
CTCTGAGCTATTCCAGAAGTAGTGAGGAGGCTTTTTTGGAGGCCTAGGGACGTACCCAATTCGCCCTATA
GTGAGTCGTATTACGCGCGCTCACTGGCCGTCGTTTTACAACGTCGTGACTGGGAAAACCCTGGCGTTAC
CCAACTTAATCGCCTTGCAGCACATCCCCCTTTCGCCAGCTGGCGTAATAGCGAAGAGGCCCGCACCGAT
CGCCCTTCCCAACAGTTGCGCAGCCTGAATGGCGAATGGG
[124 nt withheld, positions 4941-5064]
C
[91 nt withheld, positions 5066-5156]
A
[49 nt withheld, positions 5158-5206]
CCTTTGACGTTGGAGTCCACGTTCTTT
[37 nt withheld, positions 5234-5270]
ACCCTATCTCGGTCTATTCTTTTGATTTATAAGGGATTTTGCCGATTTCGGCCTATTGGTTAAAAAATGA
GCTGATTTAACAAAAATTTAACGCGAATTTTAACAAAATATTAACGCTTACAATTTAGGTGGCACTTTTC
GGGGAAATGTGCGCGGAACCCCTATTTGTTTATTTTTCTAAATACATTCAAATATGTATCCGCTCATGAG
ACAATAACCCTGATAAATGCTTCAATAATATTGAAAAAGGAAGAGTATGAGTATTCAACATTTCCGTGTC
GCCCTTATTCCCTTTTTTGCGGCATTTTGCCTTCCTGTTTTTGCTCACCCAGAAACGCTGGTGAAAGTAA
AAGATGCTGAAGATCAGTTGGGTGCACGAGTGGGTTACATCGAACTGGATCTCAACAGCGGTAAGATCCT
TGAGAGTTTTCGCCCCGAAGAACGTTTTCCAATGATGAGCACTTTTAAAGTTCTGCTATGTGGCGCGGTA
TTATCCCGTATTGACGCCGGGCAAGAGCAACTCGGTCGCCGCATACACTATTCTCAGAATGACTTGGTTG
AGTACTCACCAGTCACAGAAAAGCATCTTACGGATGGCATGACAGTAAGAGAATTATGCAGTGCTGCCAT
AACCATGAGTGATAACACTGCGGCCAACTTACTTCTGACAACGATCGGAGGACCGAAGGAGCTAACCGCT
TTTTTGCACAACATGGGGGATCATGTAACTCGCCTTGATCGTTGGGAACCGGAGCTGAATGAAGCCATAC
CAAACGACGAGCGTGACACCACGATGCCTGTAGCAATGGCAACAACGTTGCGCAAACTATTAACTGGCGA
ACTACTTACTCTAGCTTCCCGGCAACAATTAATAGACTGGATGGAGGCGGATAAAGTTGCAGGACCACTT
CTGCGCTCGGCCCTTCCGGCTGGCTGGTTTATTGCTGATAAATCTGGAGCCGGTGAGCGTGGGTCTCGCG
GTATCATTGCAGCACTGGGGCCAGATGGTAAGCCCTCCCGTATCGTAGTTATCTACACGACGGGGAGTCA
GGCAACTATGGATGAACGAAATAGACAGATCGCTGAGATAGGTGCCTCACTGATTAAGCATTGGTAACTG
TCAGACCAAGTTTACTCATATATACTTTAGATTGATTTAAAACTTCATTTTTAATTTAAAAGGATCTAGG
TGAAGATCCTTTTTGATAATCTCATGACCAAAATCCCTTAACGTGAGTTTTCGTTCCACTGAGCGTCAGA
CCCCGTAGAAAAGATCAAAGGATCTTCTTGAGATCCTTTTTTTCTGCGCGTAATCTGCTGCTTGCAAACA
AAAAAACCACCGCTACCAGCGGTGGTTTGTTTGCCGGATCAAGAGCTACCAACTCTTTTTCCGAAGGTAA
CTGGCTTCAGCAGAGCGCAGATACCAAATACTGTTCTTCTAGTGTAGCCGTAGTTAGGCCACCACTTCAA
GAACTCTGTAGCACCGCCTACATACCTCGCTCTGCTAATCCTGTTACCAGTGGCTGCTGCCAGTGGCGAT
AAGTCGTGTCTTACCGGGTTGGACTCAAGACGATAGTTACCGGATAAGGCGCAGCGGTCGGGCTGAACGG
GGGGTTCGTGCACACAGCCCAGCTTGGAGCGAACGACCTACACCGAACTGAGATACCTACAGCGTGAGCT
ATGAGAAAGCGCCACGCTTCCCGAAGGGAGAAAGGCGGACAGGTATCCGGTAAGCGGCAGGGTCGGAACA
GGAGAGCGCACGAGGGAGCTTCCAGGGGGAAACGCCTGGTATCTTTATAGTCCTGTCGGGTTTCGCCACC
TCTGACTTGAGCGTCGATTTTTGTGATGCTCGTCAGGGGGGCGGAGCCTATGGAAAAACGCCAGCAACGC
GGCCTTTTTACGGTTCCTGGCCTTTTGCTGGCCTTTTGCTCACATGTTCTTTCCTGCGTTATCCCCTGAT
TCTGTGGATAACCGTATTACCGCCTTTGAGTGAGCTGATACCGCTCGCCGCAGCCGAACGACCGAGCGCA
G
